Addgene plasmid #249018: pKlab981-pcDNA3-BRCA1(1314-end)-V1736A-V5-3xFLAG
Purpose: This plasmid expresses the C-terminally 3x-FLAG tagged BRCT domain that contains the V1736A mutation
Depositing lab: Georgios Karras. Depositing organization: University of Texas MD Anderson Cancer Center. Publication: Protein-folding chaperones predict structure-function relationships and cancer risk in BRCA1 mutation carriers. Gracia B, Montes P, Gutierrez AM, Arun B, Karras GI. Cell Rep. 2024 Feb 27;43(2):113803. doi: 10.1016/j.celrep.2024.113803. Epub 2024 Feb 17. PubMed 38368609.
Backbone
  Vector backbone: pcDNA3.1
  Vector type: Mammalian Expression
  Selectable markers: Hygromycin
Growth in bacteria
  Bacterial resistance: Ampicillin, 100 μg/mL
  Growth temperature: 37°C
  Growth strain: DH5alpha
  Copy number: High Copy
Gene/Insert
  Gene/Insert name: BRCA1(1314aa-end)
  Species: H. sapiens (human)
  Mutation: V1736A
  Entrez Gene: BRCA1 (a.k.a. BRCAI, BRCC1, BROVCA1, FANCS, IRIS, PNCA4, PPP1R53, PSCP, RNF53)
  Promoter: CMV Promoter
  Tag / fusion protein: 3x-FLAG-V5 (C terminal on insert)
  Cloning method: Gateway Cloning
Terms and licenses: Academic/Nonprofit Terms; Industry Terms: Not Available to Industry
How to cite: pKlab981-pcDNA3-BRCA1(1314-end)-V1736A-V5-3xFLAG was a gift from Georgios Karras (Addgene plasmid # 249018 ; http://n2t.net/addgene:249018 ; RRID:Addgene_249018)
