[The description below was written by a language model from this plasmid's Addgene catalogue record and pLannotate feature annotations shown in this document.]
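Description:
pKlab981-pcDNA3-BRCA1(1314-end)-V1736A-V5-3xFLAG is a 7.4 kb mammalian expression plasmid built on a pcDNA3.1-type backbone. It produces a C-terminal fragment of human BRCA1, running from residue 1314 to the end of the protein and therefore including the BRCT domain, with the missense substitution V1736A. The plasmid is propagated in E. coli through a high-copy ColE1/pUC origin with ampicillin selection from the β-lactamase gene. An f1 origin is also present. For selection in mammalian cells, an SV40 early promoter drives a hygromycin resistance gene terminated by the SV40 polyadenylation signal. The short bom, lacI, ble and HIV-1 LTR matches in the annotation are only fragments, most likely backbone remnants or incidental similarity rather than functional elements.

The BRCA1 coding fragment, about 1.65 kb, was introduced by Gateway cloning and is flanked by attB1 and attB2 sites. It lies downstream of the CMV immediate early enhancer and promoter, and a T7 promoter sits just upstream of the insert. Translation continues through the attB2 site into a V5 epitope followed by a 3xFLAG tag, so the expressed protein carries both tags at its C terminus for detection or immunoprecipitation. The bovine growth hormone polyadenylation signal ends the transcript.

The stated purpose is expression of the tagged V1736A BRCT-domain variant. The associated publication concerns protein-folding chaperones as predictors of structure-function relationships and cancer risk in BRCA1 mutation carriers. This suggests use of the plasmid in comparing how BRCA1 variants behave in mammalian cells, although the record does not describe specific assays.
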