Features (pLannotate 1.2.2; 24 found; start..end, strand, type, name):
     28..80      -  misc_feature   bom (fragment): basis of mobility region from pBR322
    235..614     +  enhancer       CMV enhancer: human cytomegalovirus immediate early enhancer
    615..818     +  promoter       CMV promoter: human cytomegalovirus (CMV) immediate early promoter
    814..847     +  LTR            5' LTR (truncated) (fragment): truncated 5' long terminal repeat (LTR) from HIV-1
    863..881     +  promoter       T7 promoter: promoter for bacteriophage T7 RNA polymerase
    970..987     +  protein_bind   attB1 (fragment): mutant version of attB; core recombination site for the Gateway® BP reaction BP Clonase™
    996..2645    +  CDS            BRCA1 (fragment): BRCA1_HUMAN - Also known as RNF53. Experimental evidence at protein level: Swiss-Prot protein existence level 1. E3 ubiquitin-protein ligase that specifically mediates the formation of 'Lys-6'-linked polyubiquitin chains and plays a central role in DNA repair by facilitating cellular responses to DNA damage (PubMed:12890688, PubMed:14976165, PubMed:16818604, PubMed:17525340, PubMed:12887909, PubMed:10500182, PubMed:19261748). It is unclear whether it also mediates the formation of other types of polyubiquitin chains (PubMed:12890688). The BRCA1-BARD1 heterodimer coordinates a diverse range of
   2647..2671    -  protein_bind   attB2: mutant version of attB; recombination site for the Gateway® BP reaction BP Clonase™
   2673..2713    +  CDS            V5 tag (fragment): epitope tag from simian virus 5
   2733..2798    +  CDS            3xFLAG: three tandem FLAG® epitope tags, followed by an enterokinase cleavage site
   2848..2959    +  polyA_signal   bGH poly(A) signal: bovine growth hormone polyadenylation signal
   3066..3087    +  promoter       SV40 promoter (fragment): SV40 enhancer and early promoter
   3108..3536    +  rep_origin     f1 ori (sequence partly withheld): f1 bacteriophage origin of replication; arrow indicates direction of (+) strand synthesis
   3550..3879    +  promoter       SV40 promoter: SV40 enhancer and early promoter
   3928..4953    +  CDS            HygR: aminoglycoside phosphotransferase from E. coli; aph(4)-Ia; confers resistance to hygromycin
   4963..5088    +  CDS            ble (fragment): BLE_KLEPN - Experimental evidence at protein level: Swiss-Prot protein existence level 1. Binding protein with a strong affinity to the bleomycin family of antibiotics. Binds to CL990; an antimitotic-antibiotic compound. From Klebsiella pneumoniae.
   5083..5204    +  polyA_signal   SV40 poly(A) signal: SV40 polyadenylation signal
   5277..5293    -  protein_bind   lac operator: The lac repressor binds to the lac operator to inhibit transcription in E. coli. This inhibition can be relieved by adding lactose or isopropyl-β-D-thiogalactopyranoside (IPTG). lac repressor encoded by lacI
   5301..5331    -  promoter       lac promoter: promoter for the E. coli lac operon
   5346..5367    -  protein_bind   CAP binding site: CAP binding activates transcription in the presence of cAMP. E. coli catabolite activator protein
   5380..5472    -  CDS            lacI (fragment): lac repressor; lacI; The lac repressor binds to the lac operator to inhibit transcription in E. coli. This inhibition can be relieved by adding lactose or isopropyl-β-D-thiogalactopyranoside (IPTG).
   5655..6243    -  rep_origin     ori: high-copy-number ColE1/pMB1/pBR322/pUC origin of replication
   6414..7274    -  CDS            AmpR: β-lactamase; bla; confers resistance to ampicillin, carbenicillin, and related antibiotics
   7275..7379    -  promoter       AmpR promoter: bla
>Addgene plasmid #249018 | pKlab981-pcDNA3-BRCA1(1314-end)-V1736A-V5-3xFLAG | addgene full sequence | sequence record 495721 | Addgene NGS Result
GACGGATCGGGAGATCTCCCGATCCCCTATGGTGCACTCTCAGTACAATCTGCTCTGATGCCGCATAGTT
AAGCCAGTATCTGCTCCCTGCTTGTGTGTTGGAGGTCGCTGAGTAGTGCGCGAGCAAAATTTAAGCTACA
ACAAGGCAAGGCTTGACCGACAATTGCATGAAGAATCTGCTTAGGGTTAGGCGTTTTGCGCTGCTTCGCG
ATGTACGGGCCAGATATACGCGTTGACATTGATTATTGACTAGTTATTAATAGTAATCAATTACGGGGTC
ATTAGTTCATAGCCCATATATGGAGTTCCGCGTTACATAACTTACGGTAAATGGCCCGCCTGGCTGACCG
CCCAACGACCCCCGCCCATTGACGTCAATAATGACGTATGTTCCCATAGTAACGCCAATAGGGACTTTCC
ATTGACGTCAATGGGTGGAGTATTTACGGTAAACTGCCCACTTGGCAGTACATCAAGTGTATCATATGCC
AAGTACGCCCCCTATTGACGTCAATGACGGTAAATGGCCCGCCTGGCATTATGCCCAGTACATGACCTTA
TGGGACTTTCCTACTTGGCAGTACATCTACGTATTAGTCATCGCTATTACCATGGTGATGCGGTTTTGGC
AGTACATCAATGGGCGTGGATAGCGGTTTGACTCACGGGGATTTCCAAGTCTCCACCCCATTGACGTCAA
TGGGAGTTTGTTTTGGCACCAAAATCAACGGGACTTTCCAAAATGTCGTAACAACTCCGCCCCATTGACG
CAAATGGGCGGTAGGCGTGTACGGTGGGAGGTCTATATAAGCAGAGCTCTCTGGCTAACTAGAGAACCCA
CTGCTTACTGGCTTATCGAAATTAATACGACTCACTATAGGGAGACCCAAGCTGGCTAGCGTTTAAACTT
AAGCTTGGTACCGAGCTCGGATCCACTAGTCCAGTGTGGTGGAATTCTGCAGATATCAACAAGTTTGTAC
AAAAAAGTTGGCATGGATCCTTTCTTGATTGGTTCTTCCAAACAAATGAGGCATCAGTCTGAAAGCCAGG
GAGTTGGTCTGAGTGACAAGGAATTGGTTTCAGATGATGAAGAAAGAGGAACGGGCTTGGAAGAAAATAA
TCAAGAAGAGCAAAGCATGGATTCAAACTTAGGTGAAGCAGCATCTGGGTGTGAGAGTGAAACAAGCGTC
TCTGAAGACTGCTCAGGGCTATCCTCTCAGAGTGACATTTTAACCACTCAGCAGAGGGATACCATGCAAC
ATAACCTGATAAAGCTCCAGCAGGAAATGGCTGAACTAGAAGCTGTGTTAGAACAGCATGGGAGCCAGCC
TTCTAACAGCTACCCTTCCATCATAAGTGACTCCTCTGCCCTTGAGGACCTGCGAAATCCAGAACAAAGC
ACATCAGAAAAAGCAGTATTAACTTCACAGAAAAGTAGTGAATACCCTATAAGCCAGAATCCAGAAGGCC
TTTCTGCTGACAAGTTTGAGGTGTCTGCAGATAGTTCTACCAGTAAAAATAAAGAACCAGGAGTGGAAAG
GTCATCCCCTTCTAAATGCCCATCATTAGATGATAGGTGGTACATGCACAGTTGCTCTGGGAGTCTTCAG
AATAGAAACTACCCATCTCAAGAGGAGCTCATTAAGGTTGTTGATGTGGAGGAGCAACAGCTGGAAGAGT
CTGGGCCACACGATTTGACGGAAACATCTTACTTGCCAAGGCAAGATCTAGAGGGAACCCCTTACCTGGA
ATCTGGAATCAGCCTCTTCTCTGATGACCCTGAATCTGATCCTTCTGAAGACAGAGCCCCAGAGTCAGCT
CGTGTTGGCAACATACCATCTTCAACCTCTGCATTGAAAGTTCCCCAATTGAAAGTTGCAGAATCTGCCC
AGGGTCCAGCTGCTGCTCATACTACTGATACTGCTGGGTATAATGCAATGGAAGAAAGTGTGAGCAGGGA
GAAGCCAGAATTGACAGCTTCAACAGAAAGGGTCAACAAAAGAATGTCCATGGTGGTGTCTGGCCTGACC
CCAGAAGAATTTATGCTCGTGTACAAGTTTGCCAGAAAACACCACATCACTTTAACTAATCTAATTACTG
AAGAGACTACTCATGTTGTTATGAAAACAGATGCTGAGTTTGTGTGTGAACGGACACTGAAATATTTTCT
AGGAATTGCGGGAGGAAAATGGGTAGTTAGCTATTTCTGGGTGACCCAGTCTATTAAAGAAAGAAAAATG
CTGAATGAGCATGATTTTGAAGCCAGAGGAGATGTGGTCAATGGAAGAAACCACCAAGGTCCAAAGCGAG
CAAGAGAATCCCAGGACAGAAAGATCTTCAGGGGGCTAGAAATCTGTTGCTATGGGCCCTTCACCAACAT
GCCCACAGATCAACTGGAATGGATGGTACAGCTGTGTGGTGCTTCTGTGGTGAAGGAGCTTTCATCATTC
ACCCTTGGCACAGGTGTCCACCCAATTGTGGTTGTGCAGCCAGATGCCTGGACAGAGGACAATGGCTTCC
ATGCAATTGGGCAGATGTGTGAGGCACCTGTGGTGACCCGAGAGTGGGTGTTGGACAGTGTAGCACTCTA
CCAGTGCCAGGAGCTGGACACCTACCTGATACCCCAGATCCCCCACAGCCACTACTACCCAACTTTCTTG
TACAAAGTGGTTGGTAAGCCTATCCCTAACCCTCTCCTCGGTCTCGATTCTACAGGCTCGGGCTCGACCT
CGGACTACAAAGACCATGACGGTGATTATAAAGATCATGACATCGACTACAAGGATGACGATGACAAGTG
ATAACTCGAGTCTAGAGGGCCCGTTTAAACCCGCTGATCAGCCTCGACTGTGCCTTCTAGTTGCCAGCCA
TCTGTTGTTTGCCCCTCCCCCGTGCCTTCCTTGACCCTGGAAGGTGCCACTCCCACTGTCCTTTCCTAAT
AAAATGAGGAAATTGCATCGCATTGTCTGAGTAGGTGTCATTCTATTCTGGGGGGTGGGGTGGGGCAGGA
CAGCAAGGGGAAGACAATAGCAGGCATGCTGGGGATGCGGTGGGCTCTATGGCTTCTGAGGCGGAAAGAA
CCAGCTGGGGCTCTAGGGGGTATCCCC
[124 nt withheld, positions 3108-3231]
C
[91 nt withheld, positions 3233-3323]
A
[49 nt withheld, positions 3325-3373]
CCTTTGACGTTGGAGTCCACGTTCTTT
[37 nt withheld, positions 3401-3437]
ACCCTATCTCGGTCTATTCTTTTGATTTATAAGGGATTTTGCCGATTTCGGCCTATTGGTTAAAAAATGA
GCTGATTTAACAAAAATTTAACGCGAATTAATTCTGTGGAATGTGTGTCAGTTAGGGTGTGGAAAGTCCC
CAGGCTCCCCAGCAGGCAGAAGTATGCAAAGCATGCATCTCAATTAGTCAGCAACCAGGTGTGGAAAGTC
CCCAGGCTCCCCAGCAGGCAGAAGTATGCAAAGCATGCATCTCAATTAGTCAGCAACCATAGTCCCGCCC
CTAACTCCGCCCATCCCGCCCCTAACTCCGCCCAGTTCCGCCCATTCTCCGCCCCATGGCTGACTAATTT
TTTTTATTTATGCAGAGGCCGAGGCCGCCTCTGCCTCTGAGCTATTCCAGAAGTAGTGAGGAGGCTTTTT
TGGAGGCCTAGGCTTTTGCAAAAAGCTCCCGGGAGCTTGTATATCCATTTTCGGATCTGATCAGCACGTG
ATGAAAAAGCCTGAACTCACCGCGACGTCTGTCGAGAAGTTTCTGATCGAAAAGTTCGACAGCGTCTCCG
ACCTGATGCAGCTCTCGGAGGGCGAAGAATCTCGTGCTTTCAGCTTCGATGTAGGAGGGCGTGGATATGT
CCTGCGGGTAAATAGCTGCGCCGATGGTTTCTACAAAGATCGTTATGTTTATCGGCACTTTGCATCGGCC
GCGCTCCCGATTCCGGAAGTGCTTGACATTGGGGAATTCAGCGAGAGCCTGACCTATTGCATCTCCCGCC
GTGCACAGGGTGTCACGTTGCAAGACCTGCCTGAAACCGAACTGCCCGCTGTTCTGCAGCCGGTCGCGGA
GGCCATGGATGCGATCGCTGCGGCCGATCTTAGCCAGACGAGCGGGTTCGGCCCATTCGGACCGCAAGGA
ATCGGTCAATACACTACATGGCGTGATTTCATATGCGCGATTGCTGATCCCCATGTGTATCACTGGCAAA
CTGTGATGGACGACACCGTCAGTGCGTCCGTCGCGCAGGCTCTCGATGAGCTGATGCTTTGGGCCGAGGA
CTGCCCCGAAGTCCGGCACCTCGTGCACGCGGATTTCGGCTCCAACAATGTCCTGACGGACAATGGCCGC
ATAACAGCGGTCATTGACTGGAGCGAGGCGATGTTCGGGGATTCCCAATACGAGGTCGCCAACATCTTCT
TCTGGAGGCCGTGGTTGGCTTGTATGGAGCAGCAGACGCGCTACTTCGAGCGGAGGCATCCGGAGCTTGC
AGGATCGCCGCGGCTCCGGGCGTATATGCTCCGCATTGGTCTTGACCAACTCTATCAGAGCTTGGTTGAC
GGCAATTTCGATGATGCAGCTTGGGCGCAGGGTCGATGCGACGCAATCGTCCGATCCGGAGCCGGGACTG
TCGGGCGTACACAAATCGCCCGCAGAAGCGCGGCCGTCTGGACCGATGGCTGTGTAGAAGTACTCGCCGA
TAGTGGAAACCGACGCCCCAGCACTCGTCCGAGGGCAAAGGAATAGCACGTGCTACGAGATTTCGATTCC
ACCGCCGCCTTCTATGAAAGGTTGGGCTTCGGAATCGTTTTCCGGGACGCCGGCTGGATGATCCTCCAGC
GCGGGGATCTCATGCTGGAGTTCTTCGCCCACCCCAACTTGTTTATTGCAGCTTATAATGGTTACAAATA
AAGCAATAGCATCACAAATTTCACAAATAAAGCATTTTTTTCACTGCATTCTAGTTGTGGTTTGTCCAAA
CTCATCAATGTATCTTATCATGTCTGTATACCGTCGACCTCTAGCTAGAGCTTGGCGTAATCATGGTCAT
AGCTGTTTCCTGTGTGAAATTGTTATCCGCTCACAATTCCACACAACATACGAGCCGGAAGCATAAAGTG
TAAAGCCTGGGGTGCCTAATGAGTGAGCTAACTCACATTAATTGCGTTGCGCTCACTGCCCGCTTTCCAG
TCGGGAAACCTGTCGTGCCAGCTGCATTAATGAATCGGCCAACGCGCGGGGAGAGGCGGTTTGCGTATTG
GGCGCTCTTCCGCTTCCTCGCTCACTGACTCGCTGCGCTCGGTCGTTCGGCTGCGGCGAGCGGTATCAGC
TCACTCAAAGGCGGTAATACGGTTATCCACAGAATCAGGGGATAACGCAGGAAAGAACATGTGAGCAAAA
GGCCAGCAAAAGGCCAGGAACCGTAAAAAGGCCGCGTTGCTGGCGTTTTTCCATAGGCTCCGCCCCCCTG
ACGAGCATCACAAAAATCGACGCTCAAGTCAGAGGTGGCGAAACCCGACAGGACTATAAAGATACCAGGC
GTTTCCCCCTGGAAGCTCCCTCGTGCGCTCTCCTGTTCCGACCCTGCCGCTTACCGGATACCTGTCCGCC
TTTCTCCCTTCGGGAAGCGTGGCGCTTTCTCATAGCTCACGCTGTAGGTATCTCAGTTCGGTGTAGGTCG
TTCGCTCCAAGCTGGGCTGTGTGCACGAACCCCCCGTTCAGCCCGACCGCTGCGCCTTATCCGGTAACTA
TCGTCTTGAGTCCAACCCGGTAAGACACGACTTATCGCCACTGGCAGCAGCCACTGGTAACAGGATTAGC
AGAGCGAGGTATGTAGGCGGTGCTACAGAGTTCTTGAAGTGGTGGCCTAACTACGGCTACACTAGAAGAA
CAGTATTTGGTATCTGCGCTCTGCTGAAGCCAGTTACCTTCGGAAAAAGAGTTGGTAGCTCTTGATCCGG
CAAACAAACCACCGCTGGTAGCGGTGGTTTTTTTGTTTGCAAGCAGCAGATTACGCGCAGAAAAAAAGGA
TCTCAAGAAGATCCTTTGATCTTTTCTACGGGGTCTGACGCTCAGTGGAACGAAAACTCACGTTAAGGGA
TTTTGGTCATGAGATTATCAAAAAGGATCTTCACCTAGATCCTTTTAAATTAAAAATGAAGTTTTAAATC
AATCTAAAGTATATATGAGTAAACTTGGTCTGACAGTTACCAATGCTTAATCAGTGAGGCACCTATCTCA
GCGATCTGTCTATTTCGTTCATCCATAGTTGCCTGACTCCCCGTCGTGTAGATAACTACGATACGGGAGG
GCTTACCATCTGGCCCCAGTGCTGCAATGATACCGCGAGACCCACGCTCACCGGCTCCAGATTTATCAGC
AATAAACCAGCCAGCCGGAAGGGCCGAGCGCAGAAGTGGTCCTGCAACTTTATCCGCCTCCATCCAGTCT
ATTAATTGTTGCCGGGAAGCTAGAGTAAGTAGTTCGCCAGTTAATAGTTTGCGCAACGTTGTTGCCATTG
CTACAGGCATCGTGGTGTCACGCTCGTCGTTTGGTATGGCTTCATTCAGCTCCGGTTCCCAACGATCAAG
GCGAGTTACATGATCCCCCATGTTGTGCAAAAAAGCGGTTAGCTCCTTCGGTCCTCCGATCGTTGTCAGA
AGTAAGTTGGCCGCAGTGTTATCACTCATGGTTATGGCAGCACTGCATAATTCTCTTACTGTCATGCCAT
CCGTAAGATGCTTTTCTGTGACTGGTGAGTACTCAACCAAGTCATTCTGAGAATAGTGTATGCGGCGACC
GAGTTGCTCTTGCCCGGCGTCAATACGGGATAATACCGCGCCACATAGCAGAACTTTAAAAGTGCTCATC
ATTGGAAAACGTTCTTCGGGGCGAAAACTCTCAAGGATCTTACCGCTGTTGAGATCCAGTTCGATGTAAC
CCACTCGTGCACCCAACTGATCTTCAGCATCTTTTACTTTCACCAGCGTTTCTGGGTGAGCAAAAACAGG
AAGGCAAAATGCCGCAAAAAAGGGAATAAGGGCGACACGGAAATGTTGAATACTCATACTCTTCCTTTTT
CAATATTATTGAAGCATTTATCAGGGTTATTGTCTCATGAGCGGATACATATTTGAATGTATTTAGAAAA
ATAAACAAATAGGGGTTCCGCGCACATTTCCCCGAAAAGTGCCACCTGACGTC
